>Addgene plasmid #116283 | pHAGE-EGFR-P589L | addgene full sequence | sequence record 250644 | Addgene NGS Result
TATAGTGAATAGAGTTAGGCAGGGATATTCACCATTATCGTTTCAGACCCACCTCCCAACCCCGAGGGGA
CCCGACAGGCCCGAAGGAATAGAAGAAGAAGGTGGAGAGAGAGACAGAGACAGATCCATTCGATTAGTGA
ACGGATCTCGACGGTATCGCCGAATTCACAAATGGCAGTATTCATCCACAATTTTAAAAGAAAAGGGGGG
ATTGGGGGGTACAGTGCAGGGGAAAGAATAGTAGACATAATAGCAACAGACATACAAACTAAAGAATTAC
AAAAACAAATTACAAAAATTCAAAATTTTCGGGTTTATTACAGGGACAGCAGAGATCCAGTTTGGACTAG
TCGTGAGGCTCCGGTGCCCGTCAGTGGGCAGAGCGCACATCGCCCACAGTCCCCGAGAAGTTGGGGGGAG
GGGTCGGCAATTGAACCGGTGCCTAGAGAAGGTGGCGCGGGGTAAACTGGGAAAGTGATGTCGTGTACTG
GCTCCGCCTTTTTCCCGAGGGTGGGGGAGAACCGTATATAAGTGCAGTAGTCGCCGTGAACGTTCTTTTT
CGCAACGGGTTTGCCGCCAGAACACAGGTAAGTGCCGTGTGTGGTTCCCGCGGGCCTGGCCTCTTTACGG
GTTATGGCCCTTGCGTGCCTTGAATTACTTCCACCTGGCTGCAGTACGTGATTCTTGATCCCGAGCTTCG
GGTTGGAAGTGGGTGGGAGAGTTCGAGGCCTTGCGCTTAAGGAGCCCCTTCGCCTCGTGCTTGAGTTGAG
GCCTGGCCTGGGCGCTGGGGCCGCCGCGTGCGAATCTGGTGGCACCTTCGCGCCTGTCTCGCTGCTTTCG
ATAAGTCTCTAGCCATTTAAAATTTTTGATGACCTGCTGCGACGCTTTTTTTCTGGCAAGATAGTCTTGT
AAATGCGGGCCAAGATCTGCACACTGGTATTTCGGTTTTTGGGGCCGCGGGCGGCGACGGGGCCCGTGCG
TCCCAGCGCACATGTTCGGCGAGGCGGGGCCTGCGAGCGCGGCCACCGAGAATCGGACGGGGGTAGTCTC
AAGCTGGCCGGCCTGCTCTGGTGCCTGGCCTCGCGCCGCCGTGTATCGCCCCGCCCTGGGCGGCAAGGCT
GGCCCGGTCGGCACCAGTTGCGTGAGCGGAAAGATGGCCGCTTCCCGGCCCTGCTGCAGGGAGCTCAAAA
TGGAGGACGCGGCGCTCGGGAGAGCGGGCGGGTGAGTCACCCACACAAAGGAAAAGGGCCTTTCCGTCCT
CAGCCGTCGCTTCATGTGACTCCACGGAGTACCGGGCGCCGTCCAGGCACCTCGATTAGTTCTCGAGCTT
TTGGAGTACGTCGTCTTTAGGTTGGGGGGAGGGGTTTTATGCGATGGAGTTTCCCCACACTGAGTGGGTG
GAGACTGAAGTTAGGCCAGCTTGGCACTTGATGTAATTCTCCTTGGAATTTGCCCTTTTTGAGTTTGGAT
CTTGGTTCATTCTCAAGCCTCAGACAGTGGTTCAAAGTTTTTTTCTTCCATTTCAGGTGTCGTGAAGCGG
CCCTGCAGATATCAACAAGTTTGTACAAAAAAGCAGGCACCATGCGACCCTCCGGGACGGCCGGGGCAGC
GCTCCTGGCGCTGCTGGCTGCGCTCTGCCCGGCGAGTCGGGCTCTGGAGGAAAAGAAAGTTTGCCAAGGC
ACGAGTAACAAGCTCACGCAGTTGGGCACTTTTGAAGATCATTTTCTCAGCCTCCAGAGGATGTTCAATA
ACTGTGAGGTGGTCCTTGGGAATTTGGAAATTACCTATGTGCAGAGGAATTATGATCTTTCCTTCTTAAA
GACCATCCAGGAGGTGGCTGGTTATGTCCTCATTGCCCTCAACACAGTGGAGCGAATTCCTTTGGAAAAC
CTGCAGATCATCAGAGGAAATATGTACTACGAAAATTCCTATGCCTTAGCAGTCTTATCTAACTATGATG
CAAATAAAACCGGACTGAAGGAGCTGCCCATGAGAAATTTACAGGAAATCCTGCATGGCGCCGTGCGGTT
CAGCAACAACCCTGCCCTGTGCAACGTGGAGAGCATCCAGTGGCGGGACATAGTCAGCAGTGACTTTCTC
AGCAACATGTCGATGGACTTCCAGAACCACCTGGGCAGCTGCCAAAAGTGTGATCCAAGCTGTCCCAATG
GGAGCTGCTGGGGTGCAGGAGAGGAGAACTGCCAGAAACTGACCAAAATCATCTGTGCCCAGCAGTGCTC
CGGGCGCTGCCGTGGCAAGTCCCCCAGTGACTGCTGCCACAACCAGTGTGCTGCAGGCTGCACAGGCCCC
CGGGAGAGCGACTGCCTGGTCTGCCGCAAATTCCGAGACGAAGCCACGTGCAAGGACACCTGCCCCCCAC
TCATGCTCTACAACCCCACCACGTACCAGATGGATGTGAACCCCGAGGGCAAATACAGCTTTGGTGCCAC
CTGCGTGAAGAAGTGTCCCCGTAATTATGTGGTGACAGATCACGGCTCGTGCGTCCGAGCCTGTGGGGCC
GACAGCTATGAGATGGAGGAAGACGGCGTCCGCAAGTGTAAGAAGTGCGAAGGGCCTTGCCGCAAAGTGT
GTAACGGAATAGGTATTGGTGAATTTAAAGACTCACTCTCCATAAATGCTACGAATATTAAACACTTCAA
AAACTGCACCTCCATCAGTGGCGATCTCCACATCCTGCCGGTGGCATTTAGGGGTGACTCCTTCACACAT
ACTCCTCCTCTGGATCCACAGGAACTGGATATTCTGAAAACCGTAAAGGAAATCACAGGGTTTTTGCTGA
TTCAGGCTTGGCCTGAAAACAGGACGGACCTCCATGCCTTTGAGAACCTAGAAATCATACGCGGCAGGAC
CAAGCAACATGGTCAGTTTTCTCTTGCAGTCGTCAGCCTGAACATAACATCCTTGGGATTACGCTCCCTC
AAGGAGATAAGTGATGGAGATGTGATAATTTCAGGAAACAAAAATTTGTGCTATGCAAATACAATAAACT
GGAAAAAACTGTTTGGGACCTCCGGTCAGAAAACCAAAATTATAAGCAACAGAGGTGAAAACAGCTGCAA
GGCCACAGGCCAGGTCTGCCATGCCTTGTGCTCCCCCGAGGGCTGCTGGGGCCCGGAGCCCAGGGACTGC
GTCTCTTGCCGGAATGTCAGCCGAGGCAGGGAATGCGTGGACAAGTGCAACCTTCTGGAGGGTGAGCCAA
GGGAGTTTGTGGAGAACTCTGAGTGCATACAGTGCCACCCAGAGTGCCTGCCTCAGGCCATGAACATCAC
CTGCACAGGACGGGGACCAGACAACTGTATCCAGTGTGCCCACTACATTGACGGCCTCCACTGCGTCAAG
ACCTGCCCGGCAGGAGTCATGGGAGAAAACAACACCCTGGTCTGGAAGTACGCAGACGCCGGCCATGTGT
GCCACCTGTGCCATCCAAACTGCACCTACGGATGCACTGGGCCAGGTCTTGAAGGCTGTCCAACGAATGG
GCCTAAGATCCCGTCCATCGCCACTGGGATGGTGGGGGCCCTCCTCTTGCTGCTGGTGGTGGCCCTGGGG
ATCGGCCTCTTCATGCGAAGGCGCCACATCGTTCGGAAGCGCACGCTGCGGAGGCTGCTGCAGGAGAGGG
AGCTTGTGGAGCCTCTTACACCCAGT
[981 nt withheld, positions 3667-4647]
TTCTTCAGCAGCCCCTCCACGTCACGGACTCCCCTCCTGAGCTCTCTGAGTGCAACCAGCAACAATTCCA
CCGTGGCTTGCATTGATAGAAATGGGCTGCAAAGCTGTCCCATCAAGGAAGACAGCTTCTTGCAGCGATA
CAGCTCAGACCCCACAGGCGCCTTGACTGAGGACAGCATAGACGACACCTTCCTCCCAGTGCCTGAATAC
ATAAACCAGTCCGTTCCCAAAAGGCCCGCTGGCTCTGTGCAGAATCCTGTCTATCACAATCAGCCTCTGA
ACCCCGCGCCCAGCAGAGACCCACACTACCAGGACCCCCACAGCACTGCAGTGGGCAACCCCGAGTATCT
CAACACTGTCCAGCCCACCTGTGTCAACAGCACATTCGACAGCCCTGCCCACTGGGCCCAGAAAGGCAGC
CACCAAATTAGCCTGGACAACCCTGACTACCAGCAGGACTTCTTTCCCAAGGAAGCCAAGCCAAATGGCA
TCTTTAAGGGCTCCACAGCTGAAAATGCAGAATACCTAAGGGTCGCGCCACAAAGCAGTGAATTTATTGG
AGCATAGAACCCAGCTTTCTTGTACAAAGTGGTGATATCCAATTAACCCTCACTAAAGGTTTAAGTGAGT
TATAGAAGTAGTACCCTATAGTGAGTCGTATTACCACCCAACTTTTCTATACAAAGTGGTTGATATCCAG
CACAGTGGCGGCCGCTCGAGTCTAGAGGGCCCGCGGTTCGAAGGTAAGCCTATCCCTAACCCTCTCCTCG
GTCTCGATTCTACGCGTACCGGTTAGTAATGAGATCCCTCCCCCCCCCCTAACGTTACTGGCCGAAGCCG
CTTGGAATAAGGCCGGTGTGCGTTTGTCTATATGTTATTTTCCACCATATTGCCGTCTTTTGGCAATGTG
AGGGCCCGGAAACCTGGCCCTGTCTTCTTGACGAGCATTCCTAGGGGTCTTTCCCCTCTCGCCAAAGGAA
TGCAAGGTCTGTTGAATGTCGTGAAGGAAGCAGTTCCTCTGGAAGCTTCTTGAAGACAAACAACGTCTGT
AGCGACCCTTTGCAGGCAGCGGAACCCCCCACCTGGCGACAGGTGCCTCTGCGGCCAAAAGCCACGTGTA
TAAGATACACCTGCAAAGGCGGCACAACCCCAGTGCCACGTTGTGAGTTGGATAGTTGTGGAAAGAGTCA
AATGGCTCTCCTCAAGCGTATTCAACAAGGGGCTGAAGGATGCCCAGAAGGTACCCCATTGTATGGGATC
TGATCTGGGGCCTCGGTGCACATGCTTTACATGTGTTTAGTCGAGGTTAAAAAAACGTCTAGGCCCCCCG
AACCACGGGGACGTGGTTTTCCTTTGAAAAACACGATGATAATATGGCCACACATATGACCGAGTACAAG
CCCACGGTGCGCCTCGCCACCCGCGACGACGTCCCCAGGGCCGTACGCACCCTCGCCGCCGCGTTCGCCG
ACTACCCCGCCACGCGCCACACCGTCGATCCGGACCGCCACATCGAGCGGGTCACCGAGCTGCAAGAACT
CTTCCTCACGCGCGTCGGGCTCGACATCGGCAAGGTGTGGGTCGCGGACGACGGCGCCGCGGTGGCGGTC
TGGACCACGCCGGAGAGCGTCGAAGCGGGGGCGGTGTTCGCCGAGATCGGCCCGCGCATGGCCGAGTTGA
GCGGTTCCCGGCTGGCCGCGCAGCAACAGATGGAAGGCCTCCTGGCGCCGCACCGGCCCAAGGAGCCCGC
GTGGTTCCTGGCCACCGTCGGCGTCTCGCCCGACCACCAGGGCAAGGGTCTGGGCAGCGCCGTCGTGCTC
CCCGGAGTGGAGGCGGCCGAGCGCGCCGGGGTGCCCGCCTTCCTGGAGACCTCCGCGCCCCGCAACCTCC
CCTTCTACGAGCGGCTCGGCTTCACCGTCACCGCCGACGTCGAGGTGCCCGAAGGACCGCGCACCTGGTG
CATGACCCGCAAGCCCGGTGCCTAAATCGATAGATCCTAATCAACCTCTGGATTACAAAATTTGTGAAAG
ATTGACTGGTATTCTTAACTATGTTGCTCCTTTTACGCTATGTGGATACGCTGCTTTAATGCCTTTGTAT
CATGCTATTGCTTCCCGTATGGCTTTCATTTTCTCCTCCTTGTATAAATCCTGGTTGCTGTCTCTTTATG
AGGAGTTGTGGCCCGTTGTCAGGCAACGTGGCGTGGTGTGCACTGTGTTTGCTGACGCAACCCCCACTGG
TTGGGGCATTGCCACCACCTGTCAGCTCCTTTCCGGGACTTTCGCTTTCCCCCTCCCTATTGCCACGGCG
GAACTCATCGCCGCCTGCCTTGCCCGCTGCTGGACAGGGGCTCGGCTGTTGGGCACTGACAATTCCGTGG
TGTTGTCGGGGAAATCATCGTCCTTTCCTTGGCTGCTCGCCTGTGTTGCCACCTGGATTCTGCGCGGGAC
GTCCTTCTGCTACGTCCCTTCGGCCCTCAATCCAGCGGACCTTCCTTCCCGCGGCCTGCTGCCGGCTCTG
CGGCCTCTTCCGCGTCTTCGCCTTCGCCCTCAGACGAGTCGGATCTCCCTTTGGGCCGCCTCCCCGCCTG
AGATCCTTTAAGACCAATGACTTACAAGGCAGCTGTAGATCTTAGCCACTTTTTAAAAGAAAAGGGGGGA
CTGGAAGGGCTAATTCACTCCCAACGAAGACAAGATCTGCTTTTTGCTTGTACTGGGTCTCTCTGGTTAG
ACCAGATCTGAGCCTGGGAGCTCTCTGGCTAACTAGGGAACCCACTGCTTAAGCCTCAATAAAGCTTGCC
TTGAGTGCTTCAAGTAGTGTGTGCCCGTCTGTTGTGTGACTCTGGTAACTAGAGATCCCTCAGACCCTTT
TAGTCAGTGTGGAAAATCTCTAGCAGTAGTAGTTCATGTCATCTTATTATTCAGTATTTATAACTTGCAA
AGAAATGAATATCAGAGAGTGAGAGGCCCGGGTTAATTAAGGAAAGGGCTAGATCATTCTTGAAGACGAA
AGGGCCTCGTGATACGCCTATTTTTATAGGTTAATGTCATGATAATAATGGTTTCTTAGACGTCAGGTGG
CACTTTTCGGGGAAATGTGCGCGGAACCCCTATTTGTTTATTTTTCTAAATACATTCAAATATGTATCCG
CTCATGAGACAATAACCCTGATAAATGCTTCAATAATATTGAAAAAGGAAGAGTATGAGTATTCAACATT
TCCGTGTCGCCCTTATTCCCTTTTTTGCGGCATTTTGCCTTCCTGTTTTTGCTCACCCAGAAACGCTGGT
GAAAGTAAAAGATGCTGAAGATCAGTTGGGTGCACGAGTGGGTTACATCGAACTGGATCTCAACAGCGGT
AAGATCCTTGAGAGTTTTCGCCCCGAAGAACGTTTTCCAATGATGAGCACTTTTAAAGTTCTGCTATGTG
GCGCGGTATTATCCCGTGTTGACGCCGGGCAAGAGCAACTCGGTCGCCGCATACACTATTCTCAGAATGA
CTTGGTTGAGTACTCACCAGTCACAGAAAAGCATCTTACGGATGGCATGACAGTAAGAGAATTATGCAGT
GCTGCCATAACCATGAGTGATAACACTGCGGCCAACTTACTTCTGACAACGATCGGAGGACCGAAGGAGC
TAACCGCTTTTTTGCACAACATGGGGGATCATGTAACTCGCCTTGATCGTTGGGAACCGGAGCTGAATGA
AGCCATACCAAACGACGAGCGTGACACCACGATGCCTGTAGCAATGGCAACAACGTTGCGCAAACTATTA
ACTGGCGAACTACTTACTCTAGCTTCCCGGCAACAATTAATAGACTGGATGGAGGCGGATAAAGTTGCAG
GACCACTTCTGCGCTCGGCCCTTCCGGCTGGCTGGTTTATTGCTGATAAATCTGGAGCCGGTGAGCGTGG
GTCTCGCGGTATCATTGCAGCACTGGGGCCAGATGGTAAGCCCTCCCGTATCGTAGTTATCTACACGACG
GGGAGTCAGGCAACTATGGATGAACGAAATAGACAGATCGCTGAGATAGGTGCCTCACTGATTAAGCATT
GGTAACTGTCAGACCAAGTTTACTCATATATACTTTAGATTGATTTAAAACTTCATTTTTAATTTAAAAG
GATCTAGGTGAAGATCCTTTTTGATAATCTCATGACCAAAATCCCTTAACGTGAGTTTTCGTTCCACTGA
GCGTCAGACCCCGTAGAAAAGATCAAAGGATCTTCTTGAGATCCTTTTTTTCTGCGCGTAATCTGCTGCT
TGCAAACAAAAAAACCACCGCTACCAGCGGTGGTTTGTTTGCCGGATCAAGAGCTACCAACTCTTTTTCC
GAAGGTAACTGGCTTCAGCAGAGCGCAGATACCAAATACTGTTCTTCTAGTGTAGCCGTAGTTAGGCCAC
CACTTCAAGAACTCTGTAGCACCGCCTACATACCTCGCTCTGCTAATCCTGTTACCAGTGGCTGCTGCCA
GTGGCGATAAGTCGTGTCTTACCGGGTTGGACTCAAGACGATAGTTACCGGATAAGGCGCAGCGGTCGGG
CTGAACGGGGGGTTCGTGCACACAGCCCAGCTTGGAGCGAACGACCTACACCGAACTGAGATACCTACAG
CGTGAGCTATGAGAAAGCGCCACGCTTCCCGAAGGGAGAAAGGCGGACAGGTATCCGGTAAGCGGCAGGG
TCGGAACAGGAGAGCGCACGAGGGAGCTTCCAGGGGGAAACGCCTGGTATCTTTATAGTCCTGTCGGGTT
TCGCCACCTCTGACTTGAGCGTCGATTTTTGTGATGCTCGTCAGGGGGGCGGAGCCTATGGAAAAACGCC
AGCAACGCGGCCTTTTTACGGTTCCTGGCCTTTTGCTGGCCTTTTGCTCACATGTTCTTTCCTGCGTTAT
CCCCTGATTCTGTGGATAACCGTATTACCGCCTTTGAGTGAGCTGATACCGCTCGCCGCAGCCGAACGAC
CGAGCGCAGCGAGTCAGTGAGCGAGGAAGCGGAAGAGCGCCCAATACGCAAACCGCCTCTCCCCGCGCGT
TGGCCGATTCATTAATGCAGCAAGCTCATGGCTGACTAATTTTTTTTATTTATGCAGAGGCCGAGGCCGC
CTCGGCCTCTGAGCTATTCCAGAAGTAGTGAGGAGGCTTTTTTGGAGGCCTAGGCTTTTGCAAAAAGCTC
CCCGTGGCACGACAGGTTTCCCGACTGGAAAGCGGGCAGTGAGCGCAACGCAATTAATGTGAGTTAGCTC
ACTCATTAGGCACCCCAGGCTTTACACTTTATGCTTCCGGCTCGTATGTTGTGTGGAATTGTGAGCGGAT
AACAATTTCACACAGGAAACAGCTATGACATGATTACGAATTTCACAAATAAAGCATTTTTTTCACTGCA
TTCTAGTTGTGGTTTGTCCAAACTCATCAATGTATCTTATCATGTCTGGATCAACTGGATAACTCAAGCT
AACCAAAATCATCCCAAACTTCCCACCCCATACCCTATTACCACTGCCAATTACCTGTGGTTTCATTTAC
TCTAAACCTGTGATTCCTCTGAATTATTTTCATTTTAAAGAAATTGTATTTGTTAAATATGTACTACAAA
CTTAGTAGTTGGAAGGGCTAATTCACTCCCAAAGAAGACAAGATATCCTTGATCTGTGGATCTACCACAC
ACAAGGCTACTTCCCTGATTAGCAGAACTACACACCAGGGCCAGGGGTCAGATATCCACTGACCTTTGGA
TGGTGCTACAAGCTAGTACCAGTTGAGCCAGATAAGGTAGAAGAGGCCAATAAAGGAGAGAACACCAGCT
TGTTACACCCTGTGAGCCTGCATGGGATGGATGACCCGGAGAGAGAAGTGTTAGAGTGGAGGTTTGACAG
CCGCCTAGCATTTCATCACGTGGCCCGAGAGCTGCATCCGGAGTACTTCAAGAACTGCTGATATCGAGCT
TGCTACAAGGGACTTTCCGCTGGGGACTTTCCAGGGAGGCGTGGCCTGGGCGGGACTGGGGAGTGGCGAG
CCCTCAGATCCTGCATATAAGCAGCTGCTTTTTGCCTGTACTGGGTCTCTCTGGTTAGACCAGATCTGAG
CCTGGGAGCTCTCTGGCTAACTAGGGAACCCACTGCTTAAGCCTCAATAAAGCTTGCCTTGAGTGCTTCA
AGTAGTGTGTGCCCGTCTGTTGTGTGACTCTGGTAACTAGAGATCCCTCAGACCCTTTTAGTCAGTGTGG
AAAATCTCTAGCAGTGGCGCCCGAACAGGGACTTGAAAGCGAAAGGGAAACCAGAGGAGCTCTCTCGACG
CAGGACTCGGCTTGCTGAAGCGCGCACGGCAAGAGGCGAGGGGCGGCGACTGGTGAGTACGCCAAAAATT
TTGACTAGCGGAGGCTAGAAGGAGAGAGATGGGTGCGAGAGCGTCAGTATTAAGCGGGGGAGAATTAGAT
CGCGATGGGAAAAAATTCGGTTAAGGCCAGGGGGAAAGAAAAAATATAAATTAAAACATATAGTATGGGC
AAGCAGGGAGCTAGAACGATTCGCAGTTAATCCTGGCCTGTTAGAAACATCAGAAGGCTGTAGACAAATA
CTGGGACAGCTACAACCATCCCTTCAGACAGGATCAGAAGAACTTAGATCATTATATAATACAGTAGCAA
CCCTCTATTGTGTGCATCAAAGGATAGAGATAAAAGACACCAAGGAAGCTTTAGACAAGATAGAGGAAGA
GCAAAACAAAAGTAAGACCACCGCACAGCAAGCGGCCGGCCGCTGATCTTCAGACCTGGAGGAGGAGATA
TGAGGGACAATTGGAGAAGTGAATTATATAAATATAAAGTAGTAAAAATTGAACCATTAGGAGTAGCACC
CACCAAGGCAAAGAGAAGAGTGGTGCAGAGAGAAAAAAGAGCAGTGGGAATAGGAGCTTTGTTCCTTGGG
TTCTTGGGAGCAGCAGGAAGCACTATGGGCGCAGCGTCAATGACGCTGACGGTACAGGCCAGACAATTAT
TGTCTGGTATAGTGCAGCAGCAGAACAATTTGCTGAGGGCTATTGAGGCGCAACAGCATCTGTTGCAACT
CACAGTCTGGGGCATCAAGCAGCTCCAGGCAAGAATCCTGGCTGTGGAAAGATACCTAAAGGATCAACAG
CTCCTGGGGATTTGGGGTTGCTCTGGAAAACTCATTTGCACCACTGCTGTGCCTTGGAATGCTAGTTGGA
GTAATAAATCTCTGGAACAGATTTGGAATCACACGACCTGGATGGAGTGGGACAGAGAAATTAACAATTA
CACAAGCTTAATACACTCCTTAATTGAAGAATCGCAAAACCAGCAAGAAAAGAATGAACAAGAATTATTG
GAATTAGATAAATGGGCAAGTTTGTGGAATTGGTTTAACATAACAAATTGGCTGTGGTATATAAAATTAT
TCATAATGATAGTAGGAGGCTTGGTAGGTTTAAGAATAGTTTTTGCTGTACTTTC
Features (pLannotate 1.2.2; 30 found; start..end, strand, type, name):
     47..147     +  CDS            Rev (fragment): human immunodeficiency virus 1 (HIV-1) Rev protein; rev; enhances nuclear export of unspliced and incompletely spliced viral mRNAs
    192..309     +  misc_feature   cPPT/CTS: central polypurine tract and central termination sequence of HIV-1
    357..1535    +  promoter       EF-1α promoter: strong constitutive promoter for human elongation factor EF-1α
   1556..1576    +  protein_bind   attB1: mutant version of attB; core recombination site for the Gateway® BP reaction BP Clonase™
   1582..5212    +  CDS            EGFR (fragment) (sequence partly withheld): precursor of human epidermal growth factor receptor
   5216..5240    -  protein_bind   attB2: mutant version of attB; recombination site for the Gateway® BP reaction BP Clonase™
   5248..5266    +  promoter       T3 promoter: promoter for bacteriophage T3 RNA polymerase
   5292..5310    -  promoter       T7 promoter: promoter for bacteriophage T7 RNA polymerase
   5316..5334    -  protein_bind   attB4 (fragment): mutant version of attB; core recombination site for the Gateway® BP reaction BP Clonase™
   5390..5431    +  CDS            V5 tag: epitope tag from simian virus 5
   5557..6019    +  misc_feature   IRES: internal ribosome entry site (IRES) of the encephalomyocarditis virus (EMCV)
   6033..6630    +  CDS            PuroR (fragment): puromycin N-acetyltransferase; pac from Streptomyces; confers resistance to puromycin
   6646..7234    +  misc_feature   WPRE: woodchuck hepatitis virus posttranscriptional regulatory element
   7242..7307    +  CDS            nef (fragment): NEF_HV1Z2 - Experimental evidence at protein level: Swiss-Prot protein existence level 1. Extracellular Nef protein targets CD4(+) T-lymphocytes for apoptosis by interacting with CXCR4 surface receptors. From Human immunodeficiency virus type 1 group M subtype D (isolate Z2/CDC-Z34) (HIV-1).
   7309..7542    +  LTR            3' LTR (ΔU3): self-inactivating 3' long terminal repeat (LTR) from HIV-1
   7747..7851    +  promoter       AmpR promoter: bla
   7852..8712    +  CDS            AmpR: β-lactamase; bla; confers resistance to ampicillin, carbenicillin, and related antibiotics
   8883..9471    +  rep_origin     ori: high-copy-number ColE1/pMB1/pBR322/pUC origin of replication
   9654..9708    +  CDS            lacI (fragment): lac repressor; lacI; The lac repressor binds to the lac operator to inhibit transcription in E. coli. This inhibition can be relieved by adding lactose or isopropyl-β-D-thiogalactopyranoside (IPTG).
   9714..9807    +  rep_origin     SV40 ori (fragment): SV40 origin of replication
   9832..9869    +  CDS            lacI (fragment): lac repressor; lacI; The lac repressor binds to the lac operator to inhibit transcription in E. coli. This inhibition can be relieved by adding lactose or isopropyl-β-D-thiogalactopyranoside (IPTG).
   9882..9903    +  protein_bind   CAP binding site: CAP binding activates transcription in the presence of cAMP. E. coli catabolite activator protein
   9918..9948    +  promoter       lac promoter: promoter for the E. coli lac operon
   9952..9974    +  protein_bind   lac operator (fragment): The lac repressor binds to the lac operator to inhibit transcription in E. coli. This inhibition can be relieved by adding lactose or isopropyl-β-D-thiogalactopyranoside (IPTG). lac repressor encoded by lacI
  10006..10089   +  polyA_signal   SV40 poly(A) signal (fragment): SV40 polyadenylation signal
  10256..10585   +  CDS            nef (fragment): NEF_HV1BR - Experimental evidence at protein level: Swiss-Prot protein existence level 1. Extracellular Nef protein targets CD4(+) T-lymphocytes for apoptosis by interacting with CXCR4 surface receptors (PubMed:14990729). From Human immunodeficiency virus type 1 group M subtype B (isolate BRU/LAI) (HIV-1).
  10633..10890   +  LTR            5' LTR (truncated): truncated 5' long terminal repeat (LTR) from HIV-1
  10937..11062   +  misc_feature   HIV-1 Ψ: packaging signal of human immunodeficiency virus type 1
  11046..11384   +  CDS            HIV-1 gag (fragment): gag protein from human immunodeficiency virus 1; gag
  11559..11792   +  misc_feature   RRE: The Rev response element (RRE) of HIV-1 allows for Rev-dependent mRNA export from the nucleus to the cytoplasm.
