[The description below was written by a language model from this plasmid's Addgene catalogue record and pLannotate feature annotations shown in this document.]
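Description:
pHAGE-EGFR-P589L is an HIV-1-derived lentiviral expression plasmid of about 12.1 kb, built on the pHAGE backbone to deliver a point-mutant form of the human epidermal growth factor receptor into mammalian cells. In bacteria it is maintained through a high-copy ColE1/pUC-type origin and selected with ampicillin via the β-lactamase gene. The viral portion carries a truncated 5' LTR, the Ψ packaging signal with an adjoining gag fragment, the Rev response element, the central polypurine tract/termination sequence, and a self-inactivating ΔU3 3' LTR. These elements allow the transcript to be packaged and integrated when the necessary viral proteins are supplied in trans, while the integrated provirus lacks LTR promoter activity. Short fragments annotated as Rev, nef, lacI, SV40 ori and SV40 poly(A) appear to be backbone remnants rather than functional units.

Within the transfer cassette, the constitutive human EF-1α promoter drives the EGFR open reading frame carrying the P589L substitution. The insert is flanked by attB1 and attB2 sites, consistent with the recorded Gateway cloning. Downstream lie short T3 and T7 promoter sequences, a partial attB4 site and a V5 epitope tag annotation; the record does not state whether the V5 tag is fused in frame to EGFR. An EMCV IRES then links a puromycin N-acetyltransferase gene to the same transcript, so transduced cells can be selected with puromycin, and a WPRE enhances expression of the message. The plasmid was deposited with a study on systematic functional annotation of somatic cancer mutations, and is intended for stable expression of this EGFR variant to assess its functional effects.
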