Addgene plasmid #116283: pHAGE-EGFR-P589L
Purpose: Lentiviral expression of EGFR P589L
Depositing lab: Gordon Mills & Kenneth Scott. Depositing organization: Baylor College of Medicine. Publication: Systematic Functional Annotation of Somatic Mutations in Cancer. Ng PK, Li J, Jeong KJ, Shao S, Chen H, Tsang YH, Sengupta S, Wang Z, Bhavana VH, Tran R, Soewito S, Minussi DC, Moreno D, Kong K, Dogruluk T, Lu H, Gao J, Tokheim C, Zhou DC, Johnson AM, Zeng J, Ip CKM, Ju Z, Wester M, Yu S, Li Y, Vellano CP, Schultz N, Karchin R, Ding L, Lu Y, Cheung LWT, Chen K, Shaw KR, Meric-Bernstam F, Scott KL, Yi S, Sahni N, Liang H, Mills GB. Cancer Cell. 2018 Mar 12;33(3):450-462.e10. doi: 10.1016/j.ccell.2018.01.021. PubMed 29533785.
Backbone
  Vector backbone: pHAGE
  Vector type: Lentiviral
Growth in bacteria
  Bacterial resistance: Ampicillin, 100 μg/mL
  Growth temperature: 37°C
  Growth strain: Stbl3
  Copy number: High Copy
Gene/Insert
  Gene/Insert name: EGFR
  Species: H. sapiens (human)
  Mutation: P589L
  Entrez Gene: EGFR (a.k.a. ERBB, ERBB1, ERRP, HER1, NISBD2, NNCIS, PIG61, mENA)
  Cloning method: Gateway Cloning
Terms and licenses: Academic/Nonprofit Terms; Industry Terms: Not Available to Industry
How to cite: pHAGE-EGFR-P589L was a gift from Gordon Mills & Kenneth Scott (Addgene plasmid # 116283 ; http://n2t.net/addgene:116283 ; RRID:Addgene_116283)
