>Addgene plasmid #116283 | pHAGE-EGFR-P589L | depositor partial sequence | sequence record 219157 | insert
ATGCGACCCTCCGGGACGGCCGGGGCAGCGCTCCTGGCGCTGCTGGCTGCGCTCTGCCCGGCGAGTCGGG
CTCTGGAGGAAAAGAAAGTTTGCCAAGGCACGAGTAACAAGCTCACGCAGTTGGGCACTTTTGAAGATCA
TTTTCTCAGCCTCCAGAGGATGTTCAATAACTGTGAGGTGGTCCTTGGGAATTTGGAAATTACCTATGTG
CAGAGGAATTATGATCTTTCCTTCTTAAAGACCATCCAGGAGGTGGCTGGTTATGTCCTCATTGCCCTCA
ACACAGTGGAGCGAATTCCTTTGGAAAACCTGCAGATCATCAGAGGAAATATGTACTACGAAAATTCCTA
TGCCTTAGCAGTCTTATCTAACTATGATGCAAATAAAACCGGACTGAAGGAGCTGCCCATGAGAAATTTA
CAGGAAATCCTGCATGGCGCCGTGCGGTTCAGCAACAACCCTGCCCTGTGCAACGTGGAGAGCATCCAGT
GGCGGGACATAGTCAGCAGTGACTTTCTCAGCAACATGTCGATGGACTTCCAGAACCACCTGGGCAGCTG
CCAAAAGTGTGATCCAAGCTGTCCCAATGGGAGCTGCTGGGGTGCAGGAGAGGAGAACTGCCAGAAACTG
ACCAAAATCATCTGTGCCCAGCAGTGCTCCGGGCGCTGCCGTGGCAAGTCCCCCAGTGACTGCTGCCACA
ACCAGTGTGCTGCAGGCTGCACAGGCCCCCGGGAGAGCGACTGCCTGGTCTGCCGCAAATTCCGAGACGA
AGCCACGTGCAAGGACACCTGCCCCCCACTCATGCTCTACAACCCCACCACGTACCAGATGGATGTGAAC
CCCGAGGGCAAATACAGCTTTGGTGCCACCTGCGTGAAGAAGTGTCCCCGTAATTATGTGGTGACAGATC
ACGGCTCGTGCGTCCGAGCCTGTGGGGCCGACAGCTATGAGATGGAGGAAGACGGCGTCCGCAAGTGTAA
GAAGTGCGAAGGGCCTTGCCGCAAAGTGTGTAACGGAATAGGTATTGGTGAATTTAAAGACTCACTCTCC
ATAAATGCTACGAATATTAAACACTTCAAAAACTGCACCTCCATCAGTGGCGATCTCCACATCCTGCCGG
TGGCATTTAGGGGTGACTCCTTCACACATACTCCTCCTCTGGATCCACAGGAACTGGATATTCTGAAAAC
CGTAAAGGAAATCACAGGGTTTTTGCTGATTCAGGCTTGGCCTGAAAACAGGACGGACCTCCATGCCTTT
GAGAACCTAGAAATCATACGCGGCAGGACCAAGCAACATGGTCAGTTTTCTCTTGCAGTCGTCAGCCTGA
ACATAACATCCTTGGGATTACGCTCCCTCAAGGAGATAAGTGATGGAGATGTGATAATTTCAGGAAACAA
AAATTTGTGCTATGCAAATACAATAAACTGGAAAAAACTGTTTGGGACCTCCGGTCAGAAAACCAAAATT
ATAAGCAACAGAGGTGAAAACAGCTGCAAGGCCACAGGCCAGGTCTGCCATGCCTTGTGCTCCCCCGAGG
GCTGCTGGGGCCCGGAGCCCAGGGACTGCGTCTCTTGCCGGAATGTCAGCCGAGGCAGGGAATGCGTGGA
CAAGTGCAACCTTCTGGAGGGTGAGCCAAGGGAGTTTGTGGAGAACTCTGAGTGCATACAGTGCCACCCA
GAGTGCCTGCCTCAGGCCATGAACATCACCTGCACAGGACGGGGACCAGACAACTGTATCCAGTGTGCCC
ACTACATTGACGGCCTCCACTGCGTCAAGACCTGCCCGGCAGGAGTCATGGGAGAAAACAACACCCTGGT
CTGGAAGTACGCAGACGCCGGCCATGTGTGCCACCTGTGCCATCCAAACTGCACCTACGGATGCACTGGG
CCAGGTCTTGAAGGCTGTCCAACGAATGGGCCTAAGATCCCGTCCATCGCCACTGGGATGGTGGGGGCCC
TCCTCTTGCTGCTGGTGGTGGCCCTGGGGATCGGCCTCTTCATGCGAAGGCGCCACATCGTTCGGAAGCG
CACGCTGCGGAGGCTGCTGCAGGAGAGGGAGCTTGTGGAGCCTCTTACACCCAGT
[981 nt withheld, positions 2086-3066]
TTCTTCAGCAGCCCCTCCACGTCACGGACTCCCCTCCTGAGCTCTCTGAGTGCAACCAGCAACAATTCCA
CCGTGGCTTGCATTGATAGAAATGGGCTGCAAAGCTGTCCCATCAAGGAAGACAGCTTCTTGCAGCGATA
CAGCTCAGACCCCACAGGCGCCTTGACTGAGGACAGCATAGACGACACCTTCCTCCCAGTGCCTGAATAC
ATAAACCAGTCCGTTCCCAAAAGGCCCGCTGGCTCTGTGCAGAATCCTGTCTATCACAATCAGCCTCTGA
ACCCCGCGCCCAGCAGAGACCCACACTACCAGGACCCCCACAGCACTGCAGTGGGCAACCCCGAGTATCT
CAACACTGTCCAGCCCACCTGTGTCAACAGCACATTCGACAGCCCTGCCCACTGGGCCCAGAAAGGCAGC
CACCAAATTAGCCTGGACAACCCTGACTACCAGCAGGACTTCTTTCCCAAGGAAGCCAAGCCAAATGGCA
TCTTTAAGGGCTCCACAGCTGAAAATGCAGAATACCTAAGGGTCGCGCCACAAAGCAGTGAATTTATTGG
AGCATGA
